Addgene plasmid #147021: pRSFDuetG-DmDCP1_1-127-DmXRN1_1312-1383_N
Purpose: Bacterial Expression of DmDCP1_1-127-DmXRN1_1312-1383
Depositing lab: Elisa Izaurralde. Depositing organization: Max Planck Institute for Developmental Biology.
Backbone
  Vector backbone: Unknown
  Vector type: Bacterial Expression
Growth in bacteria
  Bacterial resistance: Kanamycin, 50 μg/mL
  Growth temperature: 37°C
  Growth strain: DH5alpha
  Copy number: Low Copy
Gene/Insert
  Gene/Insert name: DmDCP1_1-127-DmXRN1_1312-1383
  Species: D. melanogaster (fly)
  Entrez Gene: Dcp1 (a.k.a. anon-WO0118547.163, CG11183, Dcp-1, DCP1, Dcp1p, dDcp1, dDCP1, Dmel\CG11183)
  Cloning method: Unknown
Terms and licenses: Academic/Nonprofit Terms; Industry Terms: Not Available to Industry
Depositor comments: Plasmids from this collection were made available to the research community and donated after the lab closed. Please note that the sequence provided by the depositing laboratory may be theoretical/predicted or based on Sanger sequencing results. There may be discrepancies between sequencing results obtained by Addgene and the depositor sequence. If an Addgene verified sequence is not available, please contact before placing your order to request that our lab fully sequence the plasmid.
How to cite: pRSFDuetG-DmDCP1_1-127-DmXRN1_1312-1383_N was a gift from Elisa Izaurralde (Addgene plasmid # 147021 ; http://n2t.net/addgene:147021 ; RRID:Addgene_147021)
