[The description below was written by a language model from this plasmid's Addgene catalogue record and pLannotate feature annotations shown in this document.]
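Description:
pRSFDuetG-DmDCP1_1-127-DmXRN1_1312-1383_N is a 5,077 nt bacterial co-expression plasmid. The catalogue lists its backbone as unknown, but the name and annotated features point to a pRSFDuet-type vector. It replicates from the RSF1030 origin, which is compatible with other common origins, so it can be maintained in E. coli alongside a second plasmid. Selection is by kanamycin, through the aph(3')-Ia gene. A lacI gene under its own promoter supplies the lac repressor. The record describes the plasmid as low copy.

The plasmid carries two tandem expression units, each with a T7 promoter followed by a lac operator. Transcription therefore needs a host that supplies T7 RNA polymerase and is induced with IPTG. In the first unit, a T7 gene 10 ribosome binding site precedes a reading frame that the annotation software matched to a mouse Dcp1b fragment. This match presumably reflects homology to the Drosophila melanogaster DCP1 residues 1–127 named in the catalogue entry. The second unit encodes Schistosoma japonicum glutathione S-transferase. About 270 nt of unannotated sequence follow it, then a partial S-tag and the T7 terminator. The unannotated stretch is a plausible location for the XRN1 1312–1383 segment as a GST fusion, which would fit the "G" in the vector name. The feature table does not confirm this arrangement, however, and no XRN1 feature is annotated. The short TcR, SET1 and extra AmpR promoter hits look like backbone remnants or chance matches.

The stated purpose is bacterial expression of the two fly mRNA-decay protein fragments. Co-producing them with a GST handle would suit complex purification or binding studies, although the record gives no specific application. The depositor sequence may be theoretical rather than fully verified.
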