Features (pLannotate 1.2.2; 19 found; start..end, strand, type, name):
      3..27      +  protein_bind   lac operator: The lac repressor binds to the lac operator to inhibit transcription in E. coli. This inhibition can be relieved by adding lactose or isopropyl-β-D-thiogalactopyranoside (IPTG). lac repressor encoded by lacI
     42..64      +  RBS            RBS: efficient ribosome binding site from bacteriophage T7 gene 10 (Olins and Rangwala, 1989)
    167..520     +  CDS            Dcp1b (fragment): DCP1B_MOUSE - Experimental evidence at protein level: Swiss-Prot protein existence level 1. May play a role in the degradation of mRNAs, both in normal mRNA turnover and in nonsense-mediated mRNA decay. May remove the 7- methyl guanine cap structure from mRNA molecules, yielding a 5'- phosphorylated mRNA fragment and 7m-GDP (By similarity). From Mus musculus (Mouse).
    598..616     +  promoter       T7 promoter: promoter for bacteriophage T7 RNA polymerase
    617..641     +  protein_bind   lac operator: The lac repressor binds to the lac operator to inhibit transcription in E. coli. This inhibition can be relieved by adding lactose or isopropyl-β-D-thiogalactopyranoside (IPTG). lac repressor encoded by lacI
    687..1340    +  CDS            GST26_SCHJA: Experimental evidence at protein level: Swiss-Prot protein existence level 1. GST isoenzymes appear to play a central role in the parasite detoxification system. Other functions are also suspected including a role in increasing the solubility of haematin in the parasite gut. From Schistosoma japonicum (Blood fluke).
   1614..1655    +  CDS            S-Tag (fragment): affinity and epitope tag derived from pancreatic ribonuclease A
   1685..1702    +  CDS            SET1 (fragment): solubility-enhancement tag derived from T7 phage gene 10B
   1710..1757    +  terminator     T7 terminator: transcription terminator for bacteriophage T7 RNA polymerase
   1921..1978    +  promoter       AmpR promoter (fragment): bla
   1987..2802    -  CDS            KanR: aminoglycoside phosphotransferase; aph(3')-Ia; confers resistance to kanamycin in bacteria or G418 (Geneticin®) in eukaryotes
   2803..2894    -  promoter       AmpR promoter: bla
   2910..3659    -  rep_origin     RSF ori: Plasmids containing the RSF 1030 origin of replication can be propagated in E. coli cells that contain additional plasmids with compatible origins.
   3742..3806    -  CDS            TcR (fragment): tetracycline efflux protein; tet; confers resistance to tetracycline
   3821..3842    -  protein_bind   CAP binding site: CAP binding activates transcription in the presence of cAMP. E. coli catabolite activator protein
   3855..4937    -  CDS            lacI: lac repressor; lacI; The lac repressor binds to the lac operator to inhibit transcription in E. coli. This inhibition can be relieved by adding lactose or isopropyl-β-D-thiogalactopyranoside (IPTG).
   4938..5015    -  promoter       lacI promoter: lacI
   5023..5058    -  CDS            TcR (fragment): tetracycline efflux protein; tet; confers resistance to tetracycline
   5061..2       +  promoter       T7 promoter (across the origin): promoter for bacteriophage T7 RNA polymerase
>Addgene plasmid #147021 | pRSFDuetG-DmDCP1_1-127-DmXRN1_1312-1383_N | depositor full sequence | sequence record 289468 | Full Sequence
GGGGAATTGTGAGCGGATAACAATTCCCCTGTAGAAATAATTTTGTTTAACTTTAATAAGGAGATATACC
ATGGGCAGCAGCCATCACCATCATCACCACAGCGCGGGTCTGGAAGTTCTGTTCCAGGGGCCCCAGGATC
CGATGGCCGACGAGAGCATCACGCGAATGAACCTGGCGGCCATCAAGAAGATCGACCCGTACGCCAAGGA
GATCGTGGATTCGTCCTCGCACGTCGCCTTCTACACGTTCAACTCGTCGCAGAACGAGTGGGAAAAGACC
GATGTGGAGGGAGCCTTCTTCATATACCACCGCAACGCGGAGCCCTTTCACAGCATCTTCATCAACAACC
GACTGAACACCACGTCCTTCGTGGAGCCCATCACCGGCAGCCTGGAGCTGCAGTCGCAGCCGCCGTTCCT
GCTCTACCGCAACGAGCGCTCGCGCATCCGCGGCTTCTGGTTCTACAACAGCGAGGAGTGCGACCGCATC
AGCGGCTTGGTGAACGGGCTGCTCAAGTCCAAGTAGAAGCTTGCGGCCGCATAATGCTTAAGTCGAACAG
AAAGTAATCGTATTGTACACGGCCGCATAATCGAAATTAATACGACTCACTATAGGGGAATTGTGAGCGG
ATAACAATTCCCCATCTTAGTATATTAGTTAAGTATAAGAAGGAGATATACATAATATGTCCCCTATACT
AGGTTATTGGAAAATTAAGGGCCTTGTGCAACCCACTCGACTTCTTTTGGAATATCTTGAAGAAAAATAT
GAAGAGCATTTGTATGAGCGCGATGAAGGTGATAAATGGCGAAACAAAAAGTTTGAATTGGGTTTGGAGT
TTCCCAATCTTCCTTATTATATTGATGGTGATGTTAAATTAACACAGTCTATGGCCATCATACGTTATAT
AGCTGACAAGCACAACATGTTGGGTGGTTGTCCAAAAGAGCGTGCAGAGATTTCAATGCTTGAAGGAGCG
GTTTTGGATATTAGATACGGTGTTTCGAGAATTGCATATAGTAAAGACTTTGAAACTCTCAAAGTTGATT
TTCTTAGCAAGCTACCTGAAATGCTGAAAATGTTCGAAGATCGTTTATGTCATAAAACATATTTAAATGG
TGATCATGTAACCCATCCTGACTTCATGTTGTATGACGCTCTTGATGTTGTTTTATACATGGACCCAATG
TGCCTGGATGCGTTCCCAAAATTAGTTTGTTTTAAAAAACGTATTGAAGCTATCCCACAAATTGATAAGT
ACTTGAAATCCAGCAAGTATATAGCATGGCCTTTGCAGGGCTGGCAAGCCACGTTTGGTGGTGGCGACCA
TCCTCCAAAATCGGATCTGGAAGTTCTGTTCCAGGGGCCCCATATGCTCCAGGAGGCGGTGCAGCAGCAA
CGTCCGCCACTACTTCAACAGCAAAGAGCTCCGTTTCCCGGACAAATGCCCAATCTACCCAAGCCACCGC
TCTTCTGGCAGCAAGAGGCGCAGAAGCAGGAGGCGCTGCAGCAGGAGGCGCAGCAGCAGGAGGCGCAGAA
GAAGCAGCAGCAGGCGCATGCGCAAATGGAGCCTGAACGTATCAATAGCCAGTAGGGTACCCTCGAGTCT
GGTAAAGAAACCGCTGCTGCGAAATTTGAACGCCAGCACATGGACTCGTCTACTAGCGCAGCTTAATTAA
CCTAGGCTGCTGCCACCGCTGAGCAATAACTAGCATAACCCCTTGGGGCCTCTAAACGGGTCTTGAGGGG
TTTTTTGCTGAAACCTCAGGCATTTGAGAAGCACACGGTCACACTGCTTCCGGTAGTCAATAAACCGGTA
AACCAGCAATAGACATAAGCGGCTATTTAACGACCCTGCCCTGAACCGACGACAAGCTGACGACCGGGTC
TCCGCAAGTGGCACTTTTCGGGGAAATGTGCGCGGAACCCCTATTTGTTTATTTTTCTAAATACATTCAA
ATATGTATCCGCTCATGAATTAATTCTTAGAAAAACTCATCGAGCATCAAATGAAACTGCAATTTATTCA
TATCAGGATTATCAATACCATATTTTTGAAAAAGCCGTTTCTGTAATGAAGGAGAAAACTCACCGAGGCA
GTTCCATAGGATGGCAAGATCCTGGTATCGGTCTGCGATTCCGACTCGTCCAACATCAATACAACCTATT
AATTTCCCCTCGTCAAAAATAAGGTTATCAAGTGAGAAATCACCATGAGTGACGACTGAATCCGGTGAGA
ATGGCAAAAGTTTATGCATTTCTTTCCAGACTTGTTCAACAGGCCAGCCATTACGCTCGTCATCAAAATC
ACTCGCATCAACCAAACCGTTATTCATTCGTGATTGCGCCTGAGCGAGACGAAATACGCGGTCGCTGTTA
AAAGGACAATTACAAACAGGAATCGAATGCAACCGGCGCAGGAACACTGCCAGCGCATCAACAATATTTT
CACCTGAATCAGGATATTCTTCTAATACCTGGAATGCTGTTTTCCCGGGGATCGCAGTGGTGAGTAACCA
TGCATCATCAGGAGTACGGATAAAATGCTTGATGGTCGGAAGAGGCATAAATTCCGTCAGCCAGTTTAGT
CTGACCATCTCATCTGTAACATCATTGGCAACGCTACCTTTGCCATGTTTCAGAAACAACTCTGGCGCAT
CGGGCTTCCCATACAATCGATAGATTGTCGCACCTGATTGCCCGACATTATCGCGAGCCCATTTATACCC
ATATAAATCAGCATCCATGTTGGAATTTAATCGCGGCCTAGAGCAAGACGTTTCCCGTTGAATATGGCTC
ATACTCTTCCTTTTTCAATATTATTGAAGCATTTATCAGGGTTATTGTCTCATGAGCGGATACATATTTG
AATGTATTTAGAAAAATAAACAAATAGGCATGCAGCGCTCTTCCGCTTCCTCGCTCACTGACTCGCTACG
CTCGGTCGTTCGACTGCGGCGAGCGGTGTCAGCTCACTCAAAAGCGGTAATACGGTTATCCACAGAATCA
GGGGATAAAGCCGGAAAGAACATGTGAGCAAAAAGCAAAGCACCGGAAGAAGCCAACGCCGCAGGCGTTT
TTCCATAGGCTCCGCCCCCCTGACGAGCATCACAAAAATCGACGCTCAAGCCAGAGGTGGCGAAACCCGA
CAGGACTATAAAGATACCAGGCGTTTCCCCCTGGAAGCTCCCTCGTGCGCTCTCCTGTTCCGACCCTGCC
GCTTACCGGATACCTGTCCGCCTTTCTCCCTTCGGGAAGCGTGGCGCTTTCTCATAGCTCACGCTGTTGG
TATCTCAGTTCGGTGTAGGTCGTTCGCTCCAAGCTGGGCTGTGTGCACGAACCCCCCGTTCAGCCCGACC
GCTGCGCCTTATCCGGTAACTATCGTCTTGAGTCCAACCCGGTAAGACACGACTTATCGCCACTGGCAGC
AGCCATTGGTAACTGATTTAGAGGACTTTGTCTTGAAGTTATGCACCTGTTAAGGCTAAACTGAAAGAAC
AGATTTTGGTGAGTGCGGTCCTCCAACCCACTTACCTTGGTTCAAAGAGTTGGTAGCTCAGCGAACCTTG
AGAAAACCACCGTTGGTAGCGGTGGTTTTTCTTTATTTATGAGATGATGAATCAATCGGTCTATCAAGTC
AACGAACAGCTATTCCGTTACTCTAGATTTCAGTGCAATTTATCTCTTCAAATGTAGCACCTGAAGTCAG
CCCCATACGATATAAGTTGTAATTCTCATGTTAGTCATGCCCCGCGCCCACCGGAAGGAGCTGACTGGGT
TGAAGGCTCTCAAGGGCATCGGTCGAGATCCCGGTGCCTAATGAGTGAGCTAACTTACATTAATTGCGTT
GCGCTCACTGCCCGCTTTCCAGTCGGGAAACCTGTCGTGCCAGCTGCATTAATGAATCGGCCAACGCGCG
GGGAGAGGCGGTTTGCGTATTGGGCGCCAGGGTGGTTTTTCTTTTCACCAGTGAGACGGGCAACAGCTGA
TTGCCCTTCACCGCCTGGCCCTGAGAGAGTTGCAGCAAGCGGTCCACGCTGGTTTGCCCCAGCAGGCGAA
AATCCTGTTTGATGGTGGTTAACGGCGGGATATAACATGAGCTGTCTTCGGTATCGTCGTATCCCACTAC
CGAGATGTCCGCACCAACGCGCAGCCCGGACTCGGTAATGGCGCGCATTGCGCCCAGCGCCATCTGATCG
TTGGCAACCAGCATCGCAGTGGGAACGATGCCCTCATTCAGCATTTGCATGGTTTGTTGAAAACCGGACA
TGGCACTCCAGTCGCCTTCCCGTTCCGCTATCGGCTGAATTTGATTGCGAGTGAGATATTTATGCCAGCC
AGCCAGACGCAGACGCGCCGAGACAGAACTTAATGGGCCCGCTAACAGCGCGATTTGCTGGTGACCCAAT
GCGACCAGATGCTCCACGCCCAGTCGCGTACCGTCTTCATGGGAGAAAATAATACTGTTGATGGGTGTCT
GGTCAGAGACATCAAGAAATAACGCCGGAACATTAGTGCAGGCAGCTTCCACAGCAATGGCATCCTGGTC
ATCCAGCGGATAGTTAATGATCAGCCCACTGACGCGTTGCGCGAGAAGATTGTGCACCGCCGCTTTACAG
GCTTCGACGCCGCTTCGTTCTACCATCGACACCACCACGCTGGCACCCAGTTGATCGGCGCGAGATTTAA
TCGCCGCGACAATTTGCGACGGCGCGTGCAGGGCCAGACTGGAGGTGGCAACGCCAATCAGCAACGACTG
TTTGCCCGCCAGTTGTTGTGCCACGCGGTTGGGAATGTAATTCAGCTCCGCCATCGCCGCTTCCACTTTT
TCCCGCGTTTTCGCAGAAACGTGGCTGGCCTGGTTCACCACGCGGGAAACGGTCTGATAAGAGACACCGG
CATACTCTGCGACATCGTATAACGTTACTGGTTTCACATTCACCACCCTGAATTGACTCTCTTCCGGGCG
CTATCATGCCATACCGCGAAAGGTTTTGCGCCATTCGATGGTGTCCGGGATCTCGACGCTCTCCCTTATG
CGACTCCTGCATTAGGAAATTAATACGACTCACTATA
